Addgene plasmid #120835: pLenti6.3/pr-Membrane
Purpose: Lentiviral expression of ZIKV protein
Depositing lab: Jan Rehwinkel. Depositing organization: University of Oxford.
Backbone
  Vector backbone: pLenti6.3
  Backbone manufacturer: Invitrogen
  Backbone size w/o insert (bp): 7735
  Vector type: Lentiviral
Growth in bacteria
  Bacterial resistance: Ampicillin, 100 μg/mL
  Growth temperature: 37°C
  Growth strain: NEB Stable
  Copy number: High Copy
Gene/Insert
  Gene/Insert name: pr-Membrane ZIKV
  Promoter: CMV
  Tag / fusion protein: V5 (C terminal on backbone)
  Cloning method: Gateway Cloning
Terms and licenses: Academic/Nonprofit Terms; Industry Terms: Not Available to Industry
How to cite: pLenti6.3/pr-Membrane was a gift from Jan Rehwinkel (Addgene plasmid # 120835 ; http://n2t.net/addgene:120835 ; RRID:Addgene_120835)
