[The description below was written by a language model from this plasmid's Addgene catalogue record and pLannotate feature annotations shown in this document.]
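Description:
pLenti6.3/pr-Membrane is a lentiviral expression plasmid built on the Invitrogen pLenti6.3 backbone and used to express the Zika virus (ZIKV) precursor-membrane (prM) protein in mammalian cells. The two sequence records (depositor and NGS, both 8,242 nt) carry the same set of features and differ only in their start coordinate. In bacteria the plasmid is maintained at high copy through a ColE1/pUC-type origin with ampicillin selection. An f1 origin and remnants of lac and T3/T7 cloning sequences are also present.

The transfer cassette is of the HIV-1 self-inactivating type. An RSV promoter fused to a truncated 5' LTR drives genomic RNA production in packaging cells. This is followed by the Ψ packaging signal with a gag fragment, the RRE for Rev-dependent export, the cPPT/CTS, and a ΔU3 3' LTR that leaves the integrated provirus transcriptionally inactive from its LTRs.

Inside this frame, the CMV enhancer/promoter drives the insert. Two short matches to tet operator sequences are annotated just downstream of the promoter, although the record does not describe the plasmid as inducible. The insert was introduced by Gateway recombination and is flanked by attB1 and attB2. It is annotated as a roughly 0.5 kb fragment of the ZIKV polyprotein; the NS5 text in that annotation is generic to the polyprotein entry and does not describe this segment. A backbone-encoded V5 epitope lies downstream as a C-terminal tag for detection, and a WPRE enhances transcript expression. A separate SV40/EM7-driven blasticidin S deaminase gene allows selection of transduced cells. The plasmid is suited to transient or stable expression of tagged prM for studying the functions of individual ZIKV proteins.
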