Features (pLannotate 1.2.2; 34 found; start..end, strand, type, name):
      3..229     +  promoter       RSV promoter: Rous sarcoma virus enhancer/promoter
    230..410     +  LTR            5' LTR (truncated): truncated 5' long terminal repeat (LTR) from HIV-1
    457..582     +  misc_feature   HIV-1 Ψ: packaging signal of human immunodeficiency virus type 1
    566..929     +  CDS            HIV-1 gag (fragment): gag protein from human immunodeficiency virus 1; gag
   1075..1308    +  misc_feature   RRE: The Rev response element (RRE) of HIV-1 allows for Rev-dependent mRNA export from the nucleus to the cytoplasm.
   1685..1785    +  CDS            Rev (fragment): human immunodeficiency virus 1 (HIV-1) Rev protein; rev; enhances nuclear export of unspliced and incompletely spliced viral mRNAs
   1804..1921    +  misc_feature   cPPT/CTS: central polypurine tract and central termination sequence of HIV-1
   1945..2246    +  enhancer       CMV enhancer: human cytomegalovirus immediate early enhancer
   2247..2450    +  promoter       CMV promoter: human cytomegalovirus (CMV) immediate early promoter
   2452..2471    +  promoter       PLtetO-1 promoter (fragment): modified phage lambda PL promoter with tet operator sites (Lutz and Bujard, 1997)
   2473..2492    +  promoter       PLtetO-1 promoter (fragment): modified phage lambda PL promoter with tet operator sites (Lutz and Bujard, 1997)
   2532..2556    +  protein_bind   attB1: mutant version of attB; recombination site for the Gateway® BP reaction BP Clonase™
   2577..3089    +  CDS            POLG_ZIKVF (fragment): Experimental evidence at protein level: Swiss-Prot protein existence level 1. [RNA-directed RNA polymerase NS5]: Replicates the viral (+) and (-) RNA genome, and performs the capping of genomes in the cytoplasm (PubMed:30951555). Methylates viral RNA cap at guanine N-7 and ribose 2'-O positions. Once sufficient NS5 is expressed, binds to the cap-proximal structure and inhibits further translation of the viral genome (By similarity). Besides its role in RNA genome replication, also prevents the establishment of a cellular antiviral state by blocking the interferon-alpha/beta (IFN-alpha/beta) si
   3103..3127    -  protein_bind   attB2: mutant version of attB; recombination site for the Gateway® BP reaction BP Clonase™
   3180..3221    +  CDS            V5 tag: epitope tag from simian virus 5
   3245..3833    +  misc_feature   WPRE: woodchuck hepatitis virus posttranscriptional regulatory element
   3848..4164    +  promoter       SV40 promoter: SV40 enhancer and early promoter
   4212..4259    +  promoter       EM7 promoter: synthetic bacterial promoter&nbsp
   4278..4676    +  CDS            BSD: blasticidin S deaminase; Aspergillus terreus BSD; confers resistance to blasticidin
   4693..4761    +  CDS            nef (fragment): NEF_HV1Z2 - Experimental evidence at protein level: Swiss-Prot protein existence level 1. Extracellular Nef protein targets CD4(+) T-lymphocytes for apoptosis by interacting with CXCR4 surface receptors. From Human immunodeficiency virus type 1 group M subtype D (isolate Z2/CDC-Z34) (HIV-1).
   4763..4996    +  LTR            3' LTR (ΔU3): self-inactivating 3' long terminal repeat (LTR) from HIV-1
   5068..5189    +  polyA_signal   SV40 poly(A) signal: SV40 polyadenylation signal
   5229..5364    +  rep_origin     SV40 ori: SV40 origin of replication
   5385..5403    -  promoter       T7 promoter: promoter for bacteriophage T7 RNA polymerase
   5411..5566    +  CDS            lacZα (fragment): LacZα fragment of β-galactosidase; lacZ fragment
   5571..5999    +  rep_origin     f1 ori (sequence partly withheld): f1 bacteriophage origin of replication; arrow indicates direction of (+) strand synthesis
   6052..6156    +  promoter       AmpR promoter: bla
   6157..7017    +  CDS            AmpR: β-lactamase; bla; confers resistance to ampicillin, carbenicillin, and related antibiotics
   7188..7776    +  rep_origin     ori: high-copy-number ColE1/pMB1/pBR322/pUC origin of replication
   7959..8051    +  CDS            lacI (fragment): lac repressor; lacI; The lac repressor binds to the lac operator to inhibit transcription in E. coli. This inhibition can be relieved by adding lactose or isopropyl-β-D-thiogalactopyranoside (IPTG).
   8064..8085    +  protein_bind   CAP binding site: CAP binding activates transcription in the presence of cAMP. E. coli catabolite activator protein
   8100..8130    +  promoter       lac promoter: promoter for the E. coli lac operon
   8138..8154    +  protein_bind   lac operator: The lac repressor binds to the lac operator to inhibit transcription in E. coli. This inhibition can be relieved by adding lactose or isopropyl-β-D-thiogalactopyranoside (IPTG). lac repressor encoded by lacI
   8199..8217    +  promoter       T3 promoter: promoter for bacteriophage T3 RNA polymerase
>Addgene plasmid #120835 | pLenti6.3/pr-Membrane | depositor full sequence | sequence record 229572 | pLenti6.3/pr-Membrane sequence 8242 bps
AATGTAGTCTTATGCAATACTCTTGTAGTCTTGCAACATGGTAACGATGAGTTAGCAACATGCCTTACAA
GGAGAGAAAAAGCACCGTGCATGCCGATTGGTGGAAGTAAGGTGGTACGATCGTGCCTTATTAGGAAGGC
AACAGACGGGTCTGACATGGATTGGACGAACCACTGAATTGCCGCATTGCAGAGATATTGTATTTAAGTG
CCTAGCTCGATACATAAACGGGTCTCTCTGGTTAGACCAGATCTGAGCCTGGGAGCTCTCTGGCTAACTA
GGGAACCCACTGCTTAAGCCTCAATAAAGCTTGCCTTGAGTGCTTCAAGTAGTGTGTGCCCGTCTGTTGT
GTGACTCTGGTAACTAGAGATCCCTCAGACCCTTTTAGTCAGTGTGGAAAATCTCTAGCAGTGGCGCCCG
AACAGGGACTTGAAAGCGAAAGGGAAACCAGAGGAGCTCTCTCGACGCAGGACTCGGCTTGCTGAAGCGC
GCACGGCAAGAGGCGAGGGGCGGCGACTGGTGAGTACGCCAAAAATTTTGACTAGCGGAGGCTAGAAGGA
GAGAGATGGGTGCGAGAGCGTCAGTATTAAGCGGGGGAGAATTAGATCGCGATGGGAAAAAATTCGGTTA
AGGCCAGGGGGAAAGAAAAAATATAAATTAAAACATATAGTATGGGCAAGCAGGGAGCTAGAACGATTCG
CAGTTAATCCTGGCCTGTTAGAAACATCAGAAGGCTGTAGACAAATACTGGGACAGCTACAACCATCCCT
TCAGACAGGATCAGAAGAACTTAGATCATTATATAATACAGTAGCAACCCTCTATTGTGTGCATCAAAGG
ATAGAGATAAAAGACACCAAGGAAGCTTTAGACAAGATAGAGGAAGAGCAAAACAAAAGTAAGACCACCG
CACAGCAAGCGGCCGCTGATCTTCAGACCTGGAGGAGGAGATATGAGGGACAATTGGAGAAGTGAATTAT
ATAAATATAAAGTAGTAAAAATTGAACCATTAGGAGTAGCACCCACCAAGGCAAAGAGAAGAGTGGTGCA
GAGAGAAAAAAGAGCAGTGGGAATAGGAGCTTTGTTCCTTGGGTTCTTGGGAGCAGCAGGAAGCACTATG
GGCGCAGCGTCAATGACGCTGACGGTACAGGCCAGACAATTATTGTCTGGTATAGTGCAGCAGCAGAACA
ATTTGCTGAGGGCTATTGAGGCGCAACAGCATCTGTTGCAACTCACAGTCTGGGGCATCAAGCAGCTCCA
GGCAAGAATCCTGGCTGTGGAAAGATACCTAAAGGATCAACAGCTCCTGGGGATTTGGGGTTGCTCTGGA
AAACTCATTTGCACCACTGCTGTGCCTTGGAATGCTAGTTGGAGTAATAAATCTCTGGAACAGATTTGGA
ATCACACGACCTGGATGGAGTGGGACAGAGAAATTAACAATTACACAAGCTTAATACACTCCTTAATTGA
AGAATCGCAAAACCAGCAAGAAAAGAATGAACAAGAATTATTGGAATTAGATAAATGGGCAAGTTTGTGG
AATTGGTTTAACATAACAAATTGGCTGTGGTATATAAAATTATTCATAATGATAGTAGGAGGCTTGGTAG
GTTTAAGAATAGTTTTTGCTGTACTTTCTATAGTGAATAGAGTTAGGCAGGGATATTCACCATTATCGTT
TCAGACCCACCTCCCAACCCCGAGGGGACCCGACAGGCCCGAAGGAATAGAAGAAGAAGGTGGAGAGAGA
GACAGAGACAGATCCATTCGATTAGTGAACGGATCTCGACGGTATCGGTTAACTTTTAAAAGAAAAGGGG
GGATTGGGGGGTACAGTGCAGGGGAAAGAATAGTAGACATAATAGCAACAGACATACAAACTAAAGAATT
ACAAAAACAAATTACAAAAATTCAAAATTTTATCGATAAGCTTGGGAGTTCCGCTTACATAACTTACGGT
AAATGGCCCGCCTGGCTGACCGCCCAACGACCCCCGCCCATTGACGTCAATAATGACGTATGTTCCCATA
GTAACGCCAATAGGGACTTTCCATTGACGTCAATGGGTGGAGTATTTACGGTAAACTGCCCACTTGGCAG
TACATCAAGTGTATCATATGCCAAGTACGCCCCCTATTGACGTCAATGACGGTAAATGGCCCGCCTGGCA
TTATGCCCAGTACATGACCTTATGGGACTTTCCTACTTGGCAGTACATCTACGTATTAGTCATCGCTATT
ACCATGGTGATGCGGTTTTGGCAGTACATCAATGGGCGTGGATAGCGGTTTGACTCACGGGGATTTCCAA
GTCTCCACCCCATTGACGTCAATGGGAGTTTGTTTTGGCACCAAAATCAACGGGACTTTCCAAAATGTCG
TAACAACTCCGCCCCATTGACGCAAATGGGCGGTAGGCGTGTACGGTGGGAGGTCTATATAAGCAGAGCT
CTCCCTATCAGTGATAGAGATCTCCCTATCAGTGATAGAGATCGTCGACTAGTCCAGTGTGGTGGAATTC
TGCAGATATCAACAAGTTTGTACAAAAAAGCAGGCTCCGAATTCGCCCTTAGGAGGACAGCTATGGCGGA
GGTCACTAGACGTGGGAGTGCATACTATATGTACTTGGACAGAAACGATGCTGGGGAGGCCATATCTTTT
CCAACCACATTGGGGATGAATAAGTGTTATATACAGATCATGGATCTTGGACACATGTGTGATGCCACCA
TGAGCTATGAATGCCCTATGCTGGATGAGGGGGTGGAACCAGATGACGTCGATTGTTGGTGCAACACGAC
GTCAACTTGGGTTGTGTACGGAACCTGCCATCACAAAAAAGGTGAAGCACGGAGATCTAGAAGAGCTGTG
ACGCTCCCCTCCCATTCCACTAGGAAGCTGCAAACGCGGTCGCAAACCTGGTTGGAATCAAGAGAATACA
CAAAGCACTTGATTAGAGTCGAAAATTGGATATTCAGGAACCCTGGCTTCGCGTTAGCAGCAGCTGCCAT
CGCTTGGCTTTTGGGAAGCTCAACGAGCCAAAAAGTCATATACTTGGTCATGATACTGCTGATTGCCCCG
GCATACAGCAAGGGCGAATTCGACCCAGCTTTCTTGTACAAAGTGGTTGATATCCAGCACAGTGGCGGCC
GCTCGAGTCTAGAGGGGCCGCGGTTCGAAGGTAAGCCTATCCCTAACCCTCTCCTCGGTCTCGATTCTAC
GCGTACCGGTTAGTAATGATCGACAATCAACCTCTGGATTACAAAATTTGTGAAAGATTGACTGGTATTC
TTAACTATGTTGCTCCTTTTACGCTATGTGGATACGCTGCTTTAATGCCTTTGTATCATGCTATTGCTTC
CCGTATGGCTTTCATTTTCTCCTCCTTGTATAAATCCTGGTTGCTGTCTCTTTATGAGGAGTTGTGGCCC
GTTGTCAGGCAACGTGGCGTGGTGTGCACTGTGTTTGCTGACGCAACCCCCACTGGTTGGGGCATTGCCA
CCACCTGTCAGCTCCTTTCCGGGACTTTCGCTTTCCCCCTCCCTATTGCCACGGCGGAACTCATCGCCGC
CTGCCTTGCCCGCTGCTGGACAGGGGCTCGGCTGTTGGGCACTGACAATTCCGTGGTGTTGTCGGGGAAG
CTGACGTCCTTTCCATGGCTGCTCGCCTGTGTTGCCACCTGGATTCTGCGCGGGACGTCCTTCTGCTACG
TCCCTTCGGCCCTCAATCCAGCGGACCTTCCTTCCCGCGGCCTGCTGCCGGCTCTGCGGCCTCTTCCGCG
TCTTCGCCTTCGCCCTCAGACGAGTCGGATCTCCCTTTGGGCCGCCTCCCCGCCTGGCGATGGTACCGGT
GTGGAAAGTCCCCAGGCTCCCCAGCAGGCAGAAGTATGCAAAGCATGCATCTCAATTAGTCAGCAACCAG
GTGTGGAAAGTCCCCAGGCTCCCCAGCAGGCAGAAGTATGCAAAGCATGCATCTCAATTAGTCAGCAACC
ATAGTCCCGCCCCTAACTCCGCCCATCCCGCCCCTAACTCCGCCCAGTTCCGCCCATTCTCCGCCCCATG
GCTGACTAATTTTTTTTATTTATGCAGAGGCCGAGGCCGCCTCTGCCTCTGAGCTATTCCAGAAGTAGTG
AGGAGGCTTTTTTGGAGGCCTAGGCTTTTGCAAAAAGCTCCCGGGAGCTTGTATATCCATTTTCGGATCT
GATCAGCACGTGTTGACAATTAATCATCGGCATAGTATATCGGCATAGTATAATACGACAAGGTGAGGAA
CTAAACCATGGCCAAGCCTTTGTCTCAAGAAGAATCCACCCTCATTGAAAGAGCAACGGCTACAATCAAC
AGCATCCCCATCTCTGAAGACTACAGCGTCGCCAGCGCAGCTCTCTCTAGCGACGGCCGCATCTTCACTG
GTGTCAATGTATATCATTTTACTGGGGGACCTTGTGCAGAACTCGTGGTGCTGGGCACTGCTGCTGCTGC
GGCAGCTGGCAACCTGACTTGTATCGTCGCGATCGGAAATGAGAACAGGGGCATCTTGAGCCCCTGCGGA
CGGTGCCGACAGGTGCTTCTCGATCTGCATCCTGGGATCAAAGCCATAGTGAAGGACAGTGATGGACAGC
CGACGGCAGTTGGGATTCGTGAATTGCTGCCCTCTGGTTATGTGTGGGAGGGCTAAGCACAATTCGAGCT
CGGTACCTTTAAGACCAATGACTTACAAGGCAGCTGTAGATCTTAGCCACTTTTTAAAAGAAAAGGGGGG
ACTGGAAGGGCTAATTCACTCCCAACGAAGACAAGATCTGCTTTTTGCTTGTACTGGGTCTCTCTGGTTA
GACCAGATCTGAGCCTGGGAGCTCTCTGGCTAACTAGGGAACCCACTGCTTAAGCCTCAATAAAGCTTGC
CTTGAGTGCTTCAAGTAGTGTGTGCCCGTCTGTTGTGTGACTCTGGTAACTAGAGATCCCTCAGACCCTT
TTAGTCAGTGTGGAAAATCTCTAGCAGTAGTAGTTCATGTCATCTTATTATTCAGTATTTATAACTTGCA
AAGAAATGAATATCAGAGAGTGAGAGGAACTTGTTTATTGCAGCTTATAATGGTTACAAATAAAGCAATA
GCATCACAAATTTCACAAATAAAGCATTTTTTTCACTGCATTCTAGTTGTGGTTTGTCCAAACTCATCAA
TGTATCTTATCATGTCTGGCTCTAGCTATCCCGCCCCTAACTCCGCCCATCCCGCCCCTAACTCCGCCCA
GTTCCGCCCATTCTCCGCCCCATGGCTGACTAATTTTTTTTATTTATGCAGAGGCCGAGGCCGCCTCGGC
CTCTGAGCTATTCCAGAAGTAGTGAGGAGGCTTTTTTGGAGGCCTAGGGACGTACCCAATTCGCCCTATA
GTGAGTCGTATTACGCGCGCTCACTGGCCGTCGTTTTACAACGTCGTGACTGGGAAAACCCTGGCGTTAC
CCAACTTAATCGCCTTGCAGCACATCCCCCTTTCGCCAGCTGGCGTAATAGCGAAGAGGCCCGCACCGAT
CGCCCTTCCCAACAGTTGCGCAGCCTGAATGGCGAATGGG
[124 nt withheld, positions 5571-5694]
C
[91 nt withheld, positions 5696-5786]
A
[49 nt withheld, positions 5788-5836]
CCTTTGACGTTGGAGTCCACGTTCTTT
[37 nt withheld, positions 5864-5900]
ACCCTATCTCGGTCTATTCTTTTGATTTATAAGGGATTTTGCCGATTTCGGCCTATTGGTTAAAAAATGA
GCTGATTTAACAAAAATTTAACGCGAATTTTAACAAAATATTAACGCTTACAATTTAGGTGGCACTTTTC
GGGGAAATGTGCGCGGAACCCCTATTTGTTTATTTTTCTAAATACATTCAAATATGTATCCGCTCATGAG
ACAATAACCCTGATAAATGCTTCAATAATATTGAAAAAGGAAGAGTATGAGTATTCAACATTTCCGTGTC
GCCCTTATTCCCTTTTTTGCGGCATTTTGCCTTCCTGTTTTTGCTCACCCAGAAACGCTGGTGAAAGTAA
AAGATGCTGAAGATCAGTTGGGTGCACGAGTGGGTTACATCGAACTGGATCTCAACAGCGGTAAGATCCT
TGAGAGTTTTCGCCCCGAAGAACGTTTTCCAATGATGAGCACTTTTAAAGTTCTGCTATGTGGCGCGGTA
TTATCCCGTATTGACGCCGGGCAAGAGCAACTCGGTCGCCGCATACACTATTCTCAGAATGACTTGGTTG
AGTACTCACCAGTCACAGAAAAGCATCTTACGGATGGCATGACAGTAAGAGAATTATGCAGTGCTGCCAT
AACCATGAGTGATAACACTGCGGCCAACTTACTTCTGACAACGATCGGAGGACCGAAGGAGCTAACCGCT
TTTTTGCACAACATGGGGGATCATGTAACTCGCCTTGATCGTTGGGAACCGGAGCTGAATGAAGCCATAC
CAAACGACGAGCGTGACACCACGATGCCTGTAGCAATGGCAACAACGTTGCGCAAACTATTAACTGGCGA
ACTACTTACTCTAGCTTCCCGGCAACAATTAATAGACTGGATGGAGGCGGATAAAGTTGCAGGACCACTT
CTGCGCTCGGCCCTTCCGGCTGGCTGGTTTATTGCTGATAAATCTGGAGCCGGTGAGCGTGGGTCTCGCG
GTATCATTGCAGCACTGGGGCCAGATGGTAAGCCCTCCCGTATCGTAGTTATCTACACGACGGGGAGTCA
GGCAACTATGGATGAACGAAATAGACAGATCGCTGAGATAGGTGCCTCACTGATTAAGCATTGGTAACTG
TCAGACCAAGTTTACTCATATATACTTTAGATTGATTTAAAACTTCATTTTTAATTTAAAAGGATCTAGG
TGAAGATCCTTTTTGATAATCTCATGACCAAAATCCCTTAACGTGAGTTTTCGTTCCACTGAGCGTCAGA
CCCCGTAGAAAAGATCAAAGGATCTTCTTGAGATCCTTTTTTTCTGCGCGTAATCTGCTGCTTGCAAACA
AAAAAACCACCGCTACCAGCGGTGGTTTGTTTGCCGGATCAAGAGCTACCAACTCTTTTTCCGAAGGTAA
CTGGCTTCAGCAGAGCGCAGATACCAAATACTGTTCTTCTAGTGTAGCCGTAGTTAGGCCACCACTTCAA
GAACTCTGTAGCACCGCCTACATACCTCGCTCTGCTAATCCTGTTACCAGTGGCTGCTGCCAGTGGCGAT
AAGTCGTGTCTTACCGGGTTGGACTCAAGACGATAGTTACCGGATAAGGCGCAGCGGTCGGGCTGAACGG
GGGGTTCGTGCACACAGCCCAGCTTGGAGCGAACGACCTACACCGAACTGAGATACCTACAGCGTGAGCT
ATGAGAAAGCGCCACGCTTCCCGAAGGGAGAAAGGCGGACAGGTATCCGGTAAGCGGCAGGGTCGGAACA
GGAGAGCGCACGAGGGAGCTTCCAGGGGGAAACGCCTGGTATCTTTATAGTCCTGTCGGGTTTCGCCACC
TCTGACTTGAGCGTCGATTTTTGTGATGCTCGTCAGGGGGGCGGAGCCTATGGAAAAACGCCAGCAACGC
GGCCTTTTTACGGTTCCTGGCCTTTTGCTGGCCTTTTGCTCACATGTTCTTTCCTGCGTTATCCCCTGAT
TCTGTGGATAACCGTATTACCGCCTTTGAGTGAGCTGATACCGCTCGCCGCAGCCGAACGACCGAGCGCA
GCGAGTCAGTGAGCGAGGAAGCGGAAGAGCGCCCAATACGCAAACCGCCTCTCCCCGCGCGTTGGCCGAT
TCATTAATGCAGCTGGCACGACAGGTTTCCCGACTGGAAAGCGGGCAGTGAGCGCAACGCAATTAATGTG
AGTTAGCTCACTCATTAGGCACCCCAGGCTTTACACTTTATGCTTCCGGCTCGTATGTTGTGTGGAATTG
TGAGCGGATAACAATTTCACACAGGAAACAGCTATGACCATGATTACGCCAAGCGCGCAATTAACCCTCA
CTAAAGGGAACAAAAGCTGGAGCTGCAAGCTT
