Features (pLannotate 1.2.2; 34 found; start..end, strand, type, name):
    105..126     +  protein_bind   CAP binding site: CAP binding activates transcription in the presence of cAMP. E. coli catabolite activator protein
    141..171     +  promoter       lac promoter: promoter for the E. coli lac operon
    179..195     +  protein_bind   lac operator: The lac repressor binds to the lac operator to inhibit transcription in E. coli. This inhibition can be relieved by adding lactose or isopropyl-β-D-thiogalactopyranoside (IPTG). lac repressor encoded by lacI
    240..258     +  promoter       T3 promoter: promoter for bacteriophage T3 RNA polymerase
    286..512     +  promoter       RSV promoter: Rous sarcoma virus enhancer/promoter
    513..693     +  LTR            5' LTR (truncated): truncated 5' long terminal repeat (LTR) from HIV-1
    740..865     +  misc_feature   HIV-1 Ψ: packaging signal of human immunodeficiency virus type 1
    849..1212    +  CDS            HIV-1 gag (fragment): gag protein from human immunodeficiency virus 1; gag
   1358..1591    +  misc_feature   RRE: The Rev response element (RRE) of HIV-1 allows for Rev-dependent mRNA export from the nucleus to the cytoplasm.
   1968..2068    +  CDS            Rev (fragment): human immunodeficiency virus 1 (HIV-1) Rev protein; rev; enhances nuclear export of unspliced and incompletely spliced viral mRNAs
   2087..2204    +  misc_feature   cPPT/CTS: central polypurine tract and central termination sequence of HIV-1
   2228..2529    +  enhancer       CMV enhancer: human cytomegalovirus immediate early enhancer
   2530..2733    +  promoter       CMV promoter: human cytomegalovirus (CMV) immediate early promoter
   2735..2754    +  promoter       PLtetO-1 promoter (fragment): modified phage lambda PL promoter with tet operator sites (Lutz and Bujard, 1997)
   2756..2775    +  promoter       PLtetO-1 promoter (fragment): modified phage lambda PL promoter with tet operator sites (Lutz and Bujard, 1997)
   2815..2839    +  protein_bind   attB1: mutant version of attB; recombination site for the Gateway® BP reaction BP Clonase™
   2860..3372    +  CDS            POLG_ZIKVF (fragment): Experimental evidence at protein level: Swiss-Prot protein existence level 1. [RNA-directed RNA polymerase NS5]: Replicates the viral (+) and (-) RNA genome, and performs the capping of genomes in the cytoplasm (PubMed:30951555). Methylates viral RNA cap at guanine N-7 and ribose 2'-O positions. Once sufficient NS5 is expressed, binds to the cap-proximal structure and inhibits further translation of the viral genome (By similarity). Besides its role in RNA genome replication, also prevents the establishment of a cellular antiviral state by blocking the interferon-alpha/beta (IFN-alpha/beta) si
   3386..3410    -  protein_bind   attB2: mutant version of attB; recombination site for the Gateway® BP reaction BP Clonase™
   3463..3504    +  CDS            V5 tag: epitope tag from simian virus 5
   3528..4116    +  misc_feature   WPRE: woodchuck hepatitis virus posttranscriptional regulatory element
   4131..4447    +  promoter       SV40 promoter: SV40 enhancer and early promoter
   4495..4542    +  promoter       EM7 promoter: synthetic bacterial promoter&nbsp
   4561..4959    +  CDS            BSD: blasticidin S deaminase; Aspergillus terreus BSD; confers resistance to blasticidin
   4976..5044    +  CDS            nef (fragment): NEF_HV1Z2 - Experimental evidence at protein level: Swiss-Prot protein existence level 1. Extracellular Nef protein targets CD4(+) T-lymphocytes for apoptosis by interacting with CXCR4 surface receptors. From Human immunodeficiency virus type 1 group M subtype D (isolate Z2/CDC-Z34) (HIV-1).
   5046..5279    +  LTR            3' LTR (ΔU3): self-inactivating 3' long terminal repeat (LTR) from HIV-1
   5351..5472    +  polyA_signal   SV40 poly(A) signal: SV40 polyadenylation signal
   5512..5647    +  rep_origin     SV40 ori: SV40 origin of replication
   5668..5686    -  promoter       T7 promoter: promoter for bacteriophage T7 RNA polymerase
   5694..5849    +  CDS            lacZα (fragment): LacZα fragment of β-galactosidase; lacZ fragment
   5854..6282    +  rep_origin     f1 ori (sequence partly withheld): f1 bacteriophage origin of replication; arrow indicates direction of (+) strand synthesis
   6335..6439    +  promoter       AmpR promoter: bla
   6440..7300    +  CDS            AmpR: β-lactamase; bla; confers resistance to ampicillin, carbenicillin, and related antibiotics
   7471..8059    +  rep_origin     ori: high-copy-number ColE1/pMB1/pBR322/pUC origin of replication
   8242..92      +  CDS            lacI (fragment) (across the origin): lac repressor; lacI; The lac repressor binds to the lac operator to inhibit transcription in E. coli. This inhibition can be relieved by adding lactose or isopropyl-β-D-thiogalactopyranoside (IPTG).
>Addgene plasmid #120835 | pLenti6.3/pr-Membrane | addgene full sequence | sequence record 235409 | Addgene NGS Result
CGCCCAATACGCAAACCGCCTCTCCCCGCGCGTTGGCCGATTCATTAATGCAGCTGGCACGACAGGTTTC
CCGACTGGAAAGCGGGCAGTGAGCGCAACGCAATTAATGTGAGTTAGCTCACTCATTAGGCACCCCAGGC
TTTACACTTTATGCTTCCGGCTCGTATGTTGTGTGGAATTGTGAGCGGATAACAATTTCACACAGGAAAC
AGCTATGACCATGATTACGCCAAGCGCGCAATTAACCCTCACTAAAGGGAACAAAAGCTGGAGCTGCAAG
CTTAATGTAGTCTTATGCAATACTCTTGTAGTCTTGCAACATGGTAACGATGAGTTAGCAACATGCCTTA
CAAGGAGAGAAAAAGCACCGTGCATGCCGATTGGTGGAAGTAAGGTGGTACGATCGTGCCTTATTAGGAA
GGCAACAGACGGGTCTGACATGGATTGGACGAACCACTGAATTGCCGCATTGCAGAGATATTGTATTTAA
GTGCCTAGCTCGATACATAAACGGGTCTCTCTGGTTAGACCAGATCTGAGCCTGGGAGCTCTCTGGCTAA
CTAGGGAACCCACTGCTTAAGCCTCAATAAAGCTTGCCTTGAGTGCTTCAAGTAGTGTGTGCCCGTCTGT
TGTGTGACTCTGGTAACTAGAGATCCCTCAGACCCTTTTAGTCAGTGTGGAAAATCTCTAGCAGTGGCGC
CCGAACAGGGACTTGAAAGCGAAAGGGAAACCAGAGGAGCTCTCTCGACGCAGGACTCGGCTTGCTGAAG
CGCGCACGGCAAGAGGCGAGGGGCGGCGACTGGTGAGTACGCCAAAAATTTTGACTAGCGGAGGCTAGAA
GGAGAGAGATGGGTGCGAGAGCGTCAGTATTAAGCGGGGGAGAATTAGATCGCGATGGGAAAAAATTCGG
TTAAGGCCAGGGGGAAAGAAAAAATATAAATTAAAACATATAGTATGGGCAAGCAGGGAGCTAGAACGAT
TCGCAGTTAATCCTGGCCTGTTAGAAACATCAGAAGGCTGTAGACAAATACTGGGACAGCTACAACCATC
CCTTCAGACAGGATCAGAAGAACTTAGATCATTATATAATACAGTAGCAACCCTCTATTGTGTGCATCAA
AGGATAGAGATAAAAGACACCAAGGAAGCTTTAGACAAGATAGAGGAAGAGCAAAACAAAAGTAAGACCA
CCGCACAGCAAGCGGCCGCTGATCTTCAGACCTGGAGGAGGAGATATGAGGGACAATTGGAGAAGTGAAT
TATATAAATATAAAGTAGTAAAAATTGAACCATTAGGAGTAGCACCCACCAAGGCAAAGAGAAGAGTGGT
GCAGAGAGAAAAAAGAGCAGTGGGAATAGGAGCTTTGTTCCTTGGGTTCTTGGGAGCAGCAGGAAGCACT
ATGGGCGCAGCGTCAATGACGCTGACGGTACAGGCCAGACAATTATTGTCTGGTATAGTGCAGCAGCAGA
ACAATTTGCTGAGGGCTATTGAGGCGCAACAGCATCTGTTGCAACTCACAGTCTGGGGCATCAAGCAGCT
CCAGGCAAGAATCCTGGCTGTGGAAAGATACCTAAAGGATCAACAGCTCCTGGGGATTTGGGGTTGCTCT
GGAAAACTCATTTGCACCACTGCTGTGCCTTGGAATGCTAGTTGGAGTAATAAATCTCTGGAACAGATTT
GGAATCACACGACCTGGATGGAGTGGGACAGAGAAATTAACAATTACACAAGCTTAATACACTCCTTAAT
TGAAGAATCGCAAAACCAGCAAGAAAAGAATGAACAAGAATTATTGGAATTAGATAAATGGGCAAGTTTG
TGGAATTGGTTTAACATAACAAATTGGCTGTGGTATATAAAATTATTCATAATGATAGTAGGAGGCTTGG
TAGGTTTAAGAATAGTTTTTGCTGTACTTTCTATAGTGAATAGAGTTAGGCAGGGATATTCACCATTATC
GTTTCAGACCCACCTCCCAACCCCGAGGGGACCCGACAGGCCCGAAGGAATAGAAGAAGAAGGTGGAGAG
AGAGACAGAGACAGATCCATTCGATTAGTGAACGGATCTCGACGGTATCGGTTAACTTTTAAAAGAAAAG
GGGGGATTGGGGGGTACAGTGCAGGGGAAAGAATAGTAGACATAATAGCAACAGACATACAAACTAAAGA
ATTACAAAAACAAATTACAAAAATTCAAAATTTTATCGATAAGCTTGGGAGTTCCGCTTACATAACTTAC
GGTAAATGGCCCGCCTGGCTGACCGCCCAACGACCCCCGCCCATTGACGTCAATAATGACGTATGTTCCC
ATAGTAACGCCAATAGGGACTTTCCATTGACGTCAATGGGTGGAGTATTTACGGTAAACTGCCCACTTGG
CAGTACATCAAGTGTATCATATGCCAAGTACGCCCCCTATTGACGTCAATGACGGTAAATGGCCCGCCTG
GCATTATGCCCAGTACATGACCTTATGGGACTTTCCTACTTGGCAGTACATCTACGTATTAGTCATCGCT
ATTACCATGGTGATGCGGTTTTGGCAGTACATCAATGGGCGTGGATAGCGGTTTGACTCACGGGGATTTC
CAAGTCTCCACCCCATTGACGTCAATGGGAGTTTGTTTTGGCACCAAAATCAACGGGACTTTCCAAAATG
TCGTAACAACTCCGCCCCATTGACGCAAATGGGCGGTAGGCGTGTACGGTGGGAGGTCTATATAAGCAGA
GCTCTCCCTATCAGTGATAGAGATCTCCCTATCAGTGATAGAGATCGTCGACTAGTCCAGTGTGGTGGAA
TTCTGCAGATATCAACAAGTTTGTACAAAAAAGCAGGCTCCGAATTCGCCCTTAGGAGGACAGCTATGGC
GGAGGTCACTAGACGTGGGAGTGCATACTATATGTACTTGGACAGAAACGATGCTGGGGAGGCCATATCT
TTTCCAACCACATTGGGGATGAATAAGTGTTATATACAGATCATGGATCTTGGACACATGTGTGATGCCA
CCATGAGCTATGAATGCCCTATGCTGGATGAGGGGGTGGAACCAGATGACGTCGATTGTTGGTGCAACAC
GACGTCAACTTGGGTTGTGTACGGAACCTGCCATCACAAAAAAGGTGAAGCACGGAGATCTAGAAGAGCT
GTGACGCTCCCCTCCCATTCCACTAGGAAGCTGCAAACGCGGTCGCAAACCTGGTTGGAATCAAGAGAAT
ACACAAAGCACTTGATTAGAGTCGAAAATTGGATATTCAGGAACCCTGGCTTCGCGTTAGCAGCAGCTGC
CATCGCTTGGCTTTTGGGAAGCTCAACGAGCCAAAAAGTCATATACTTGGTCATGATACTGCTGATTGCC
CCGGCATACAGCAAGGGCGAATTCGACCCAGCTTTCTTGTACAAAGTGGTTGATATCCAGCACAGTGGCG
GCCGCTCGAGTCTAGAGGGCCCGCGGTTCGAAGGTAAGCCTATCCCTAACCCTCTCCTCGGTCTCGATTC
TACGCGTACCGGTTAGTAATGATCGACAATCAACCTCTGGATTACAAAATTTGTGAAAGATTGACTGGTA
TTCTTAACTATGTTGCTCCTTTTACGCTATGTGGATACGCTGCTTTAATGCCTTTGTATCATGCTATTGC
TTCCCGTATGGCTTTCATTTTCTCCTCCTTGTATAAATCCTGGTTGCTGTCTCTTTATGAGGAGTTGTGG
CCCGTTGTCAGGCAACGTGGCGTGGTGTGCACTGTGTTTGCTGACGCAACCCCCACTGGTTGGGGCATTG
CCACCACCTGTCAGCTCCTTTCCGGGACTTTCGCTTTCCCCCTCCCTATTGCCACGGCGGAACTCATCGC
CGCCTGCCTTGCCCGCTGCTGGACAGGGGCTCGGCTGTTGGGCACTGACAATTCCGTGGTGTTGTCGGGG
AAGCTGACGTCCTTTCCATGGCTGCTCGCCTGTGTTGCCACCTGGATTCTGCGCGGGACGTCCTTCTGCT
ACGTCCCTTCGGCCCTCAATCCAGCGGACCTTCCTTCCCGCGGCCTGCTGCCGGCTCTGCGGCCTCTTCC
GCGTCTTCGCCTTCGCCCTCAGACGAGTCGGATCTCCCTTTGGGCCGCCTCCCCGCCTGGCGATGGTACC
GGTGTGGAAAGTCCCCAGGCTCCCCAGCAGGCAGAAGTATGCAAAGCATGCATCTCAATTAGTCAGCAAC
CAGGTGTGGAAAGTCCCCAGGCTCCCCAGCAGGCAGAAGTATGCAAAGCATGCATCTCAATTAGTCAGCA
ACCATAGTCCCGCCCCTAACTCCGCCCATCCCGCCCCTAACTCCGCCCAGTTCCGCCCATTCTCCGCCCC
ATGGCTGACTAATTTTTTTTATTTATGCAGAGGCCGAGGCCGCCTCTGCCTCTGAGCTATTCCAGAAGTA
GTGAGGAGGCTTTTTTGGAGGCCTAGGCTTTTGCAAAAAGCTCCCGGGAGCTTGTATATCCATTTTCGGA
TCTGATCAGCACGTGTTGACAATTAATCATCGGCATAGTATATCGGCATAGTATAATACGACAAGGTGAG
GAACTAAACCATGGCCAAGCCTTTGTCTCAAGAAGAATCCACCCTCATTGAAAGAGCAACGGCTACAATC
AACAGCATCCCCATCTCTGAAGACTACAGCGTCGCCAGCGCAGCTCTCTCTAGCGACGGCCGCATCTTCA
CTGGTGTCAATGTATATCATTTTACTGGGGGACCTTGTGCAGAACTCGTGGTGCTGGGCACTGCTGCTGC
TGCGGCAGCTGGCAACCTGACTTGTATCGTCGCGATCGGAAATGAGAACAGGGGCATCTTGAGCCCCTGC
GGACGGTGCCGACAGGTGCTTCTCGATCTGCATCCTGGGATCAAAGCCATAGTGAAGGACAGTGATGGAC
AGCCGACGGCAGTTGGGATTCGTGAATTGCTGCCCTCTGGTTATGTGTGGGAGGGCTAAGCACAATTCGA
GCTCGGTACCTTTAAGACCAATGACTTACAAGGCAGCTGTAGATCTTAGCCACTTTTTAAAAGAAAAGGG
GGGACTGGAAGGGCTAATTCACTCCCAACGAAGACAAGATCTGCTTTTTGCTTGTACTGGGTCTCTCTGG
TTAGACCAGATCTGAGCCTGGGAGCTCTCTGGCTAACTAGGGAACCCACTGCTTAAGCCTCAATAAAGCT
TGCCTTGAGTGCTTCAAGTAGTGTGTGCCCGTCTGTTGTGTGACTCTGGTAACTAGAGATCCCTCAGACC
CTTTTAGTCAGTGTGGAAAATCTCTAGCAGTAGTAGTTCATGTCATCTTATTATTCAGTATTTATAACTT
GCAAAGAAATGAATATCAGAGAGTGAGAGGAACTTGTTTATTGCAGCTTATAATGGTTACAAATAAAGCA
ATAGCATCACAAATTTCACAAATAAAGCATTTTTTTCACTGCATTCTAGTTGTGGTTTGTCCAAACTCAT
CAATGTATCTTATCATGTCTGGCTCTAGCTATCCCGCCCCTAACTCCGCCCATCCCGCCCCTAACTCCGC
CCAGTTCCGCCCATTCTCCGCCCCATGGCTGACTAATTTTTTTTATTTATGCAGAGGCCGAGGCCGCCTC
GGCCTCTGAGCTATTCCAGAAGTAGTGAGGAGGCTTTTTTGGAGGCCTAGGGACGTACCCAATTCGCCCT
ATAGTGAGTCGTATTACGCGCGCTCACTGGCCGTCGTTTTACAACGTCGTGACTGGGAAAACCCTGGCGT
TACCCAACTTAATCGCCTTGCAGCACATCCCCCTTTCGCCAGCTGGCGTAATAGCGAAGAGGCCCGCACC
GATCGCCCTTCCCAACAGTTGCGCAGCCTGAATGGCGAATGGG
[124 nt withheld, positions 5854-5977]
C
[91 nt withheld, positions 5979-6069]
A
[49 nt withheld, positions 6071-6119]
CCTTTGACGTTGGAGTCCACGTTCTTT
[37 nt withheld, positions 6147-6183]
ACCCTATCTCGGTCTATTCTTTTGATTTATAAGGGATTTTGCCGATTTCGGCCTATTGGTTAAAAAATGA
GCTGATTTAACAAAAATTTAACGCGAATTTTAACAAAATATTAACGCTTACAATTTAGGTGGCACTTTTC
GGGGAAATGTGCGCGGAACCCCTATTTGTTTATTTTTCTAAATACATTCAAATATGTATCCGCTCATGAG
ACAATAACCCTGATAAATGCTTCAATAATATTGAAAAAGGAAGAGTATGAGTATTCAACATTTCCGTGTC
GCCCTTATTCCCTTTTTTGCGGCATTTTGCCTTCCTGTTTTTGCTCACCCAGAAACGCTGGTGAAAGTAA
AAGATGCTGAAGATCAGTTGGGTGCACGAGTGGGTTACATCGAACTGGATCTCAACAGCGGTAAGATCCT
TGAGAGTTTTCGCCCCGAAGAACGTTTTCCAATGATGAGCACTTTTAAAGTTCTGCTATGTGGCGCGGTA
TTATCCCGTATTGACGCCGGGCAAGAGCAACTCGGTCGCCGCATACACTATTCTCAGAATGACTTGGTTG
AGTACTCACCAGTCACAGAAAAGCATCTTACGGATGGCATGACAGTAAGAGAATTATGCAGTGCTGCCAT
AACCATGAGTGATAACACTGCGGCCAACTTACTTCTGACAACGATCGGAGGACCGAAGGAGCTAACCGCT
TTTTTGCACAACATGGGGGATCATGTAACTCGCCTTGATCGTTGGGAACCGGAGCTGAATGAAGCCATAC
CAAACGACGAGCGTGACACCACGATGCCTGTAGCAATGGCAACAACGTTGCGCAAACTATTAACTGGCGA
ACTACTTACTCTAGCTTCCCGGCAACAATTAATAGACTGGATGGAGGCGGATAAAGTTGCAGGACCACTT
CTGCGCTCGGCCCTTCCGGCTGGCTGGTTTATTGCTGATAAATCTGGAGCCGGTGAGCGTGGGTCTCGCG
GTATCATTGCAGCACTGGGGCCAGATGGTAAGCCCTCCCGTATCGTAGTTATCTACACGACGGGGAGTCA
GGCAACTATGGATGAACGAAATAGACAGATCGCTGAGATAGGTGCCTCACTGATTAAGCATTGGTAACTG
TCAGACCAAGTTTACTCATATATACTTTAGATTGATTTAAAACTTCATTTTTAATTTAAAAGGATCTAGG
TGAAGATCCTTTTTGATAATCTCATGACCAAAATCCCTTAACGTGAGTTTTCGTTCCACTGAGCGTCAGA
CCCCGTAGAAAAGATCAAAGGATCTTCTTGAGATCCTTTTTTTCTGCGCGTAATCTGCTGCTTGCAAACA
AAAAAACCACCGCTACCAGCGGTGGTTTGTTTGCCGGATCAAGAGCTACCAACTCTTTTTCCGAAGGTAA
CTGGCTTCAGCAGAGCGCAGATACCAAATACTGTTCTTCTAGTGTAGCCGTAGTTAGGCCACCACTTCAA
GAACTCTGTAGCACCGCCTACATACCTCGCTCTGCTAATCCTGTTACCAGTGGCTGCTGCCAGTGGCGAT
AAGTCGTGTCTTACCGGGTTGGACTCAAGACGATAGTTACCGGATAAGGCGCAGCGGTCGGGCTGAACGG
GGGGTTCGTGCACACAGCCCAGCTTGGAGCGAACGACCTACACCGAACTGAGATACCTACAGCGTGAGCT
ATGAGAAAGCGCCACGCTTCCCGAAGGGAGAAAGGCGGACAGGTATCCGGTAAGCGGCAGGGTCGGAACA
GGAGAGCGCACGAGGGAGCTTCCAGGGGGAAACGCCTGGTATCTTTATAGTCCTGTCGGGTTTCGCCACC
TCTGACTTGAGCGTCGATTTTTGTGATGCTCGTCAGGGGGGCGGAGCCTATGGAAAAACGCCAGCAACGC
GGCCTTTTTACGGTTCCTGGCCTTTTGCTGGCCTTTTGCTCACATGTTCTTTCCTGCGTTATCCCCTGAT
TCTGTGGATAACCGTATTACCGCCTTTGAGTGAGCTGATACCGCTCGCCGCAGCCGAACGACCGAGCGCA
GCGAGTCAGTGAGCGAGGAAGCGGAAGAG
